>Addgene plasmid #153014 | ACE2 g4 + Cas9 | addgene full sequence | sequence record 298677 | Addgene NGS Result
TGTAGTCTTATGCAATACTCTTGTAGTCTTGCAACATGGTAACGATGAGTTAGCAACATGCCTTACAAGG
AGAGAAAAAGCACCGTGCATGCCGATTGGTGGAAGTAAGGTGGTACGATCGTGCCTTATTAGGAAGGCAA
CAGACGGGTCTGACATGGATTGGACGAACCACTGAATTGCCGCATTGCAGAGATATTGTATTTAAGTGCC
TAGCTCGATACATAAACGGGTCTCTCTGGTTAGACCAGATCTGAGCCTGGGAGCTCTCTGGCTAACTAGG
GAACCCACTGCTTAAGCCTCAATAAAGCTTGCCTTGAGTGCTTCAAGTAGTGTGTGCCCGTCTGTTGTGT
GACTCTGGTAACTAGAGATCCCTCAGACCCTTTTAGTCAGTGTGGAAAATCTCTAGCAGTGGCGCCCGAA
CAGGGACTTGAAAGCGAAAGGGAAACCAGAGGAGCTCTCTCGACGCAGGACTCGGCTTGCTGAAGCGCGC
ACGGCAAGAGGCGAGGGGCGGCGACTGGTGAGTACGCCAAAAATTTTGACTAGCGGAGGCTAGAAGGAGA
GAGATGGGTGCGAGAGCGTCAGTATTAAGCGGGGGAGAATTAGATCGCGATGGGAAAAAATTCGGTTAAG
GCCAGGGGGAAAGAAAAAATATAAATTAAAACATATAGTATGGGCAAGCAGGGAGCTAGAACGATTCGCA
GTTAATCCTGGCCTGTTAGAAACATCAGAAGGCTGTAGACAAATACTGGGACAGCTACAACCATCCCTTC
AGACAGGATCAGAAGAACTTAGATCATTATATAATACAGTAGCAACCCTCTATTGTGTGCATCAAAGGAT
AGAGATAAAAGACACCAAGGAAGCTTTAGACAAGATAGAGGAAGAGCAAAACAAAAGTAAGACCACCGCA
CAGCAAGCGGCCGCTGATCTTCAGACCTGGAGGAGGAGATATGAGGGACAATTGGAGAAGTGAATTATAT
AAATATAAAGTAGTAAAAATTGAACCATTAGGAGTAGCACCCACCAAGGCAAAGAGAAGAGTGGTGCAGA
GAGAAAAAAGAGCAGTGGGAATAGGAGCTTTGTTCCTTGGGTTCTTGGGAGCAGCAGGAAGCACTATGGG
CGCAGCGTCAATGACGCTGACGGTACAGGCCAGACAATTATTGTCTGGTATAGTGCAGCAGCAGAACAAT
TTGCTGAGGGCTATTGAGGCGCAACAGCATCTGTTGCAACTCACAGTCTGGGGCATCAAGCAGCTCCAGG
CAAGAATCCTGGCTGTGGAAAGATACCTAAAGGATCAACAGCTCCTGGGGATTTGGGGTTGCTCTGGAAA
ACTCGCCATTTGTCTCAAGATCTAGAATTCAAAAAAAGCACCGACTCGGTGCCACTTTGCTGTTTCCAGC
AAAGTTGATAACGGACTAGCCTTATTTAAACTTGCTATGCTGTTTCCAGCATAGCTCTTAAACCACTTGC
CCAAATGTATCCACGGTGTTTCGTCCTTTCCACAAGATATATAAAGCCAAGAAATCGAAATACTTTCAAG
TTACGGTAAGCATATGATAGTCCATTTTAAAACATAATTTTAAAACTGCAAACTACCCAAGAAATTATTA
CTTTCTACGTCACGTATTTTGTACTAATATCTTTGTGTTTACAGTCAAATTAATTCTAATTATCTCTCTA
ACAGCCTTGTATCGTATATGCAAATATGAAGGAATCATGGGAAATAGGCCCTCCCACAATTTTAAAAGAA
AAGGGGGGATTGGGGGGTACAGTGCAGGGGAAAGAATAGTAGACATAATAGCAACAGACATACAAACTAA
AGAATTACAAAAACAAATTACAAAAATTCAAAATTTTCGGGTTTATTACAGGGACAGCAGAGATCCACTT
TGGCGCCGGCTCGAGTGGCTCCGGTGCCCGTCAGTGGGCAGAGCGCACATCGCCCACAGTCCCCGAGAAG
TTGGGGGGAGGGGTCGGCAATTGAACCGGTGCCTAGAGAAGGTGGCGCGGGGTAAACTGGGAAAGTGATG
TCGTGTACTGGCTCCGCCTTTTTCCCGAGGGTGGGGGAGAACCGTATATAAGTGCAGTAGTCGCCGTGAA
CGTTCTTTTTCGCAACGGGTTTGCCGCCAGAACACAGGTGTCGTGACGCGGGATCCGCCACCATGGATTA
CAAAGACGATGACGATAAGATGGCCCCAAAGAAGAAGCGGAAGGTCGGTATCCACGGAGTCCCAGCAGCC
GACAAGAAGTACAGCATCGGCCTGGACATCGGCACCAACTCTGTGGGCTGGGCCGTGATCACCGACGAGT
ACAAGGTGCCCAGCAAGAAATTCAAGGTGCTGGGCAACACCGACCGGCACAGCATCAAGAAGAACCTGAT
CGGAGCCCTGCTGTTCGACAGCGGCGAAACAGCCGAGGCCACCCGGCTGAAGAGAACCGCCAGAAGAAGA
TACACCAGACGGAAGAACCGGATCTGCTATCTGCAAGAGATCTTCAGCAACGAGATGGCCAAGGTGGACG
ACAGCTTCTTCCACAGACTGGAAGAGTCCTTCCTGGTGGAAGAGGATAAGAAGCACGAGCGGCACCCCAT
CTTCGGCAACATCGTGGACGAGGTGGCCTACCACGAGAAGTACCCCACCATCTACCACCTGAGAAAGAAA
CTGGTGGACAGCACCGACAAGGCCGACCTGCGGCTGATCTATCTGGCCCTGGCCCACATGATCAAGTTCC
GGGGCCACTTCCTGATCGAGGGCGACCTGAACCCCGACAACAGCGACGTGGACAAGCTGTTCATCCAGCT
GGTGCAGACCTACAACCAGCTGTTCGAGGAAAACCCCATCAACGCCAGCGGCGTGGACGCCAAGGCCATC
CTGTCTGCCAGACTGAGCAAGAGCAGACGGCTGGAAAATCTGATCGCCCAGCTGCCCGGCGAGAAGAAGA
ATGGCCTGTTCGGAAACCTGATTGCCCTGAGCCTGGGCCTGACCCCCAACTTCAAGAGCAACTTCGACCT
GGCCGAGGATGCCAAACTGCAGCTGAGCAAGGACACCTACGACGACGACCTGGACAACCTGCTGGCCCAG
ATCGGCGACCAGTACGCCGACCTGTTTCTGGCCGCCAAGAACCTGTCCGACGCCATCCTGCTGAGCGACA
TCCTGAGAGTGAACACCGAGATCACCAAGGCCCCCCTGAGCGCCTCTATGATCAAGAGATACGACGAGCA
CCACCAGGACCTGACCCTGCTGAAAGCTCTCGTGCGGCAGCAGCTGCCTGAGAAGTACAAAGAGATTTTC
TTCGACCAGAGCAAGAACGGCTACGCCGGCTACATTGACGGCGGAGCCAGCCAGGAAGAGTTCTACAAGT
TCATCAAGCCCATCCTGGAAAAGATGGACGGCACCGAGGAACTGCTCGTGAAGCTGAACAGAGAGGACCT
GCTGCGGAAGCAGCGGACCTTCGACAACGGCAGCATCCCCCACCAGATCCACCTGGGAGAGCTGCACGCC
ATTCTGCGGCGGCAGGAAGATTTTTACCCATTCCTGAAGGACAACCGGGAAAAGATCGAGAAGATCCTGA
CCTTCCGCATCCCCTACTACGTGGGCCCTCTGGCCAGGGGAAACAGCAGATTCGCCTGGATGACCAGAAA
GAGCGAGGAAACCATCACCCCCTGGAACTTCGAGGAAGTGGTGGACAAGGGCGCTTCCGCCCAGAGCTTC
ATCGAGCGGATGACCAACTTCGATAAGAACCTGCCCAACGAGAAGGTGCTGCCCAAGCACAGCCTGCTGT
ACGAGTACTTCACCGTGTATAACGAGCTGACCAAAGTGAAATACGTGACCGAGGGAATGAGAAAGCCCGC
CTTCCTGAGCGGCGAGCAGAAAAAGGCCATCGTGGACCTGCTGTTCAAGACCAACCGGAAAGTGACCGTG
AAGCAGCTGAAAGAGGACTACTTCAAGAAAATCGAGTGCTTCGACTCCGTGGAAATCTCCGGCGTGGAAG
ATCGGTTCAACGCCTCCCTGGGCACATACCACGATCTGCTGAAAATTATCAAGGACAAGGACTTCCTGGA
CAATGAGGAAAACGAGGACATTCTGGAAGATATCGTGCTGACCCTGACACTGTTTGAGGACAGAGAGATG
ATCGAGGAACGGCTGAAAACCTATGCCCACCTGTTCGACGACAAAGTGATGAAGCAGCTGAAGCGGCGGA
GATACACCGGCTGGGGCAGGCTGAGCCGGAAGCTGATCAACGGCATCCGGGACAAGCAGTCCGGCAAGAC
AATCCTGGATTTCCTGAAGTCCGACGGCTTCGCCAACAGAAACTTCATGCAGCTGATCCACGACGACAGC
CTGACCTTTAAAGAGGACATCCAGAAAGCCCAGGTGTCCGGCCAGGGCGATAGCCTGCACGAGCACATTG
CCAATCTGGCCGGCAGCCCCGCCATTAAGAAGGGCATCCTGCAGACAGTGAAGGTGGTGGACGAGCTCGT
GAAAGTGATGGGCCGGCACAAGCCCGAGAACATCGTGATCGAAATGGCCAGAGAGAACCAGACCACCCAG
AAGGGACAGAAGAACAGCCGCGAGAGAATGAAGCGGATCGAAGAGGGCATCAAAGAGCTGGGCAGCCAGA
TCCTGAAAGAACACCCCGTGGAAAACACCCAGCTGCAGAACGAGAAGCTGTACCTGTACTACCTGCAGAA
TGGGCGGGATATGTACGTGGACCAGGAACTGGACATCAACCGGCTGTCCGACTACGATGTGGACCATATC
GTGCCTCAGAGCTTTCTGAAGGACGACTCCATCGACAACAAGGTGCTGACCAGAAGCGACAAGAACCGGG
GCAAGAGCGACAACGTGCCCTCCGAAGAGGTCGTGAAGAAGATGAAGAACTACTGGCGGCAGCTGCTGAA
CGCCAAGCTGATTACCCAGAGAAAGTTCGACAATCTGACCAAGGCCGAGAGAGGCGGCCTGAGCGAACTG
GATAAGGCCGGCTTCATCAAGAGACAGCTGGTGGAAACCCGGCAGATCACAAAGCACGTGGCACAGATCC
TGGACTCCCGGATGAACACTAAGTACGACGAGAATGACAAGCTGATCCGGGAAGTGAAAGTGATCACCCT
GAAGTCCAAGCTGGTGTCCGATTTCCGGAAGGATTTCCAGTTTTACAAAGTGCGCGAGATCAACAACTAC
CACCACGCCCACGACGCCTACCTGAACGCCGTCGTGGGAACCGCCCTGATCAAAAAGTACCCTAAGCTGG
AAAGCGAGTTCGTGTACGGCGACTACAAGGTGTACGACGTGCGGAAGATGATCGCCAAGAGCGAGCAGGA
AATCGGCAAGGCTACCGCCAAGTACTTCTTCTACAGCAACATCATGAACTTTTTCAAGACCGAGATTACC
CTGGCCAACGGCGAGATCCGGAAGCGGCCTCTGATCGAGACAAACGGCGAAACCGGGGAGATCGTGTGGG
ATAAGGGCCGGGATTTTGCCACCGTGCGGAAAGTGCTGAGCATGCCCCAAGTGAATATCGTGAAAAAGAC
CGAGGTGCAGACAGGCGGCTTCAGCAAAGAGTCTATCCTGCCCAAGAGGAACAGCGATAAGCTGATCGCC
AGAAAGAAGGACTGGGACCCTAAGAAGTACGGCGGCTTCGACAGCCCCACCGTGGCCTATTCTGTGCTGG
TGGTGGCCAAAGTGGAAAAGGGCAAGTCCAAGAAACTGAAGAGTGTGAAAGAGCTGCTGGGGATCACCAT
CATGGAAAGAAGCAGCTTCGAGAAGAATCCCATCGACTTTCTGGAAGCCAAGGGCTACAAAGAAGTGAAA
AAGGACCTGATCATCAAGCTGCCTAAGTACTCCCTGTTCGAGCTGGAAAACGGCCGGAAGAGAATGCTGG
CCTCTGCCGGCGAACTGCAGAAGGGAAACGAACTGGCCCTGCCCTCCAAATATGTGAACTTCCTGTACCT
GGCCAGCCACTATGAGAAGCTGAAGGGCTCCCCCGAGGATAATGAGCAGAAACAGCTGTTTGTGGAACAG
CACAAGCACTACCTGGACGAGATCATCGAGCAGATCAGCGAGTTCTCCAAGAGAGTGATCCTGGCCGACG
CTAATCTGGACAAAGTGCTGTCCGCCTACAACAAGCACCGGGATAAGCCCATCAGAGAGCAGGCCGAGAA
TATCATCCACCTGTTTACCCTGACCAATCTGGGAGCCCCTGCCGCCTTCAAGTACTTTGACACCACCATC
GACCGGAAGAGGTACACCAGCACCAAAGAGGTGCTGGACGCCACCCTGATCCACCAGAGCATCACCGGCC
TGTACGAGACACGGATCGACCTGTCTCAGCTGGGAGGCGACAAGCGTCCTGCTGCTACTAAGAAAGCTGG
TCAAGCTAAGAAAAAGAAAGCTAGCGGCAGCGGCGCCACCAACTTCAGCCTGCTGAAGCAGGCCGGCGAC
GTGGAGGAGAACCCCGGCCCCATGAGCGAGCTGATTAAGGAGAACATGCACATGAAGCTGTACATGGAGG
GCACCGTGGACAACCATCACTTCAAGTGCACATCCGAGGGCGAAGGCAAGCCCTACGAGGGCACCCAGAC
CATGAGAATCAAGGTGGTCGAGGGCGGCCCTCTCCCCTTCGCCTTCGACATCCTGGCTACTAGCTTCCTC
TACGGCAGCAAGACCTTCATCAACCACACCCAGGGCATCCCCGACTTCTTCAAGCAGTCCTTCCCTGAGG
GCTTCACATGGGAGAGAGTCACCACATACGAAGACGGGGGCGTGCTGACCGCTACCCAGGACACCAGCCT
CCAGGACGGCTGCCTCATCTACAACGTCAAGATCAGAGGGGTGAACTTCACATCCAACGGCCCTGTGATG
CAGAAGAAAACACTCGGCTGGGAGGCCTTCACCGAAACGCTGTACCCCGCTGACGGCGGCCTGGAAGGCA
GAAACGACATGGCCCTGAAGCTCGTGGGCGGGAGCCATCTGATCGCAAACGCCAAGACCACATATAGATC
CAAGAAACCCGCTAAGAACCTCAAGATGCCTGGCGTCTACTATGTGGACTACAGACTGGAAAGAATCAAG
GAGGCCAACAACGAGACCTACGTCGAGCAGCACGAGGTGGCAGTGGCCAGATACTGCGACCTCCCTAGCA
AACTGGGGCACAAGCTTAATTGAGTCGACAATCAACCTCTGGATTACAAAATTTGTGAAAGATTGACTGG
TATTCTTAACTATGTTGCTCCTTTTACGCTATGTGGATACGCTGCTTTAATGCCTTTGTATCATGCTATT
GCTTCCCGTATGGCTTTCATTTTCTCCTCCTTGTATAAATCCTGGTTGCTGTCTCTTTATGAGGAGTTGT
GGCCCGTTGTCAGGCAACGTGGCGTGGTGTGCACTGTGTTTGCTGACGCAACCCCCACTGGTTGGGGCAT
TGCCACCACCTGTCAGCTCCTTTCCGGGACTTTCGCTTTCCCCCTCCCTATTGCCACGGCGGAACTCATC
GCCGCCTGCCTTGCCCGCTGCTGGACAGGGGCTCGGCTGTTGGGCACTGACAATTCCGTGGTGTTGTCGG
GGAAATCATCGTCCTTTCCTTGGCTGCTCGCCTGTGTTGCCACCTGGATTCTGCGCGGGACGTCCTTCTG
CTACGTCCCTTCGGCCCTCAATCCAGCGGACCTTCCTTCCCGCGGCCTGCTGCCGGCTCTGCGGCCTCTT
CCGCGTCTTCGCCTTCGCCCTCAGACGAGTCGGATCTCCCTTTGGGCCGCCTCCCCGCGTCGACTTTAAG
ACCAATGACTTACAAGGCAGCTGTAGATCTTAGCCACTTTTTAAAAGAAAAGGGGGGACTGGAAGGGCTA
ATTCACTCCCAACGAAGACAAGATCTGCTTTTTGCTTGTACTGGGTCTCTCTGGTTAGACCAGATCTGAG
CCTGGGAGCTCTCTGGCTAACTAGGGAACCCACTGCTTAAGCCTCAATAAAGCTTGCCTTGAGTGCTTCA
AGTAGTGTGTGCCCGTCTGTTGTGTGACTCTGGTAACTAGAGATCCCTCAGACCCTTTTAGTCAGTGTGG
AAAATCTCTAGCAGTACGTATAGTAGTTCATGTCATCTTATTATTCAGTATTTATAACTTGCAAAGAAAT
GAATATCAGAGAGTGAGAGGAACTTGTTTATTGCAGCTTATAATGGTTACAAATAAAGCAATAGCATCAC
AAATTTCACAAATAAAGCATTTTTTTCACTGCATTCTAGTTGTGGTTTGTCCAAACTCATCAATGTATCT
TATCATGTCTGGCTCTAGCTATCCCGCCCCTAACTCCGCCCATCCCGCCCCTAACTCCGCCCAGTTCCGC
CCATTCTCCGCCCCATGGCTGACTAATTTTTTTTATTTATGCAGAGGCCGAGGCCGCCTCGGCCTCTGAG
CTATTCCAGAAGTAGTGAGGAGGCTTTTTTGGAGGCCTAGGGACGTACCCAATTCGCCCTATAGTGAGTC
GTATTACGCGCGCTCACTGGCCGTCGTTTTACAACGTCGTGACTGGGAAAACCCTGGCGTTACCCAACTT
AATCGCCTTGCAGCACATCCCCCTTTCGCCAGCTGGCGTAATAGCGAAGAGGCCCGCACCGATCGCCCTT
CCCAACAGTTGCGCAGCCTGAATGGCGAATGGG
[124 nt withheld, positions 8644-8767]
C
[91 nt withheld, positions 8769-8859]
A
[49 nt withheld, positions 8861-8909]
CCTTTGACGTTGGAGTCCACGTTCTTT
[37 nt withheld, positions 8937-8973]
ACCCTATCTCGGTCTATTCTTTTGATTTATAAGGGATTTTGCCGATTTCGGCCTATTGGTTAAAAAATGA
GCTGATTTAACAAAAATTTAACGCGAATTTTAACAAAATATTAACGCTTACAATTTAGGTGGCACTTTTC
GGGGAAATGTGCGCGGAACCCCTATTTGTTTATTTTTCTAAATACATTCAAATATGTATCCGCTCATGAG
ACAATAACCCTGATAAATGCTTCAATAATATTGAAAAAGGAAGAGTATGAGTATTCAACATTTCCGTGTC
GCCCTTATTCCCTTTTTTGCGGCATTTTGCCTTCCTGTTTTTGCTCACCCAGAAACGCTGGTGAAAGTAA
AAGATGCTGAAGATCAGTTGGGTGCACGAGTGGGTTACATCGAACTGGATCTCAACAGCGGTAAGATCCT
TGAGAGTTTTCGCCCCGAAGAACGTTTTCCAATGATGAGCACTTTTAAAGTTCTGCTATGTGGCGCGGTA
TTATCCCGTATTGACGCCGGGCAAGAGCAACTCGGTCGCCGCATACACTATTCTCAGAATGACTTGGTTG
AGTACTCACCAGTCACAGAAAAGCATCTTACGGATGGCATGACAGTAAGAGAATTATGCAGTGCTGCCAT
AACCATGAGTGATAACACTGCGGCCAACTTACTTCTGACAACGATCGGAGGACCGAAGGAGCTAACCGCT
TTTTTGCACAACATGGGGGATCATGTAACTCGCCTTGATCGTTGGGAACCGGAGCTGAATGAAGCCATAC
CAAACGACGAGCGTGACACCACGATGCCTGTAGCAATGGCAACAACGTTGCGCAAACTATTAACTGGCGA
ACTACTTACTCTAGCTTCCCGGCAACAATTAATAGACTGGATGGAGGCGGATAAAGTTGCAGGACCACTT
CTGCGCTCGGCCCTTCCGGCTGGCTGGTTTATTGCTGATAAATCTGGAGCCGGTGAGCGTGGGTCTCGCG
GTATCATTGCAGCACTGGGGCCAGATGGTAAGCCCTCCCGTATCGTAGTTATCTACACGACGGGGAGTCA
GGCAACTATGGATGAACGAAATAGACAGATCGCTGAGATAGGTGCCTCACTGATTAAGCATTGGTAACTG
TCAGACCAAGTTTACTCATATATACTTTAGATTGATTTAAAACTTCATTTTTAATTTAAAAGGATCTAGG
TGAAGATCCTTTTTGATAATCTCATGACCAAAATCCCTTAACGTGAGTTTTCGTTCCACTGAGCGTCAGA
CCCCGTAGAAAAGATCAAAGGATCTTCTTGAGATCCTTTTTTTCTGCGCGTAATCTGCTGCTTGCAAACA
AAAAAACCACCGCTACCAGCGGTGGTTTGTTTGCCGGATCAAGAGCTACCAACTCTTTTTCCGAAGGTAA
CTGGCTTCAGCAGAGCGCAGATACCAAATACTGTTCTTCTAGTGTAGCCGTAGTTAGGCCACCACTTCAA
GAACTCTGTAGCACCGCCTACATACCTCGCTCTGCTAATCCTGTTACCAGTGGCTGCTGCCAGTGGCGAT
AAGTCGTGTCTTACCGGGTTGGACTCAAGACGATAGTTACCGGATAAGGCGCAGCGGTCGGGCTGAACGG
GGGGTTCGTGCACACAGCCCAGCTTGGAGCGAACGACCTACACCGAACTGAGATACCTACAGCGTGAGCT
ATGAGAAAGCGCCACGCTTCCCGAAGGGAGAAAGGCGGACAGGTATCCGGTAAGCGGCAGGGTCGGAACA
GGAGAGCGCACGAGGGAGCTTCCAGGGGGAAACGCCTGGTATCTTTATAGTCCTGTCGGGTTTCGCCACC
TCTGACTTGAGCGTCGATTTTTGTGATGCTCGTCAGGGGGGCGGAGCCTATGGAAAAACGCCAGCAACGC
GGCCTTTTTACGGTTCCTGGCCTTTTGCTGGCCTTTTGCTCACATGTTCTTTCCTGCGTTATCCCCTGAT
TCTGTGGATAACCGTATTACCGCCTTTGAGTGAGCTGATACCGCTCGCCGCAGCCGAACGACCGAGCGCA
GCGAGTCAGTGAGCGAGGAAGCGGAAGAGCGCCCAATACGCAAACCGCCTCTCCCCGCGCGTTGGCCGAT
TCATTAATGCAGCTGGCACGACAGGTTTCCCGACTGGAAAGCGGGCAGTGAGCGCAACGCAATTAATGTG
AGTTAGCTCACTCATTAGGCACCCCAGGCTTTACACTTTATGCTTCCGGCTCGTATGTTGTGTGGAATTG
TGAGCGGATAACAATTTCACACAGGAAACAGCTATGACCATGATTACGCCAAGCGCGCAATTAACCCTCA
CTAAAGGGAACAAAAGCTGGAGCTGCAAGCTTAA
Features (pLannotate 1.2.2; 28 found; start..end, strand, type, name):
      1..227     +  promoter       RSV promoter: Rous sarcoma virus enhancer/promoter
    228..408     +  LTR            5' LTR (truncated): truncated 5' long terminal repeat (LTR) from HIV-1
    455..580     +  misc_feature   HIV-1 Ψ: packaging signal of human immunodeficiency virus type 1
    564..927     +  CDS            HIV-1 gag (fragment): gag protein from human immunodeficiency virus 1; gag
   1073..1306    +  misc_feature   RRE: The Rev response element (RRE) of HIV-1 allows for Rev-dependent mRNA export from the nucleus to the cytoplasm.
   1402..1445    -  misc_RNA       tracrRNA (fragment): trans-activating CRISPR RNA for the Streptococcus pyogenes CRISPR/Cas9 system
   1493..1733    -  promoter       U6 promoter: RNA polymerase III promoter for human U6 snRNA
   1740..1857    +  misc_feature   cPPT/CTS: central polypurine tract and central termination sequence of HIV-1
   1926..2137    +  promoter       EF-1α core promoter: core promoter for human elongation factor EF-1α
   2241..3842    +  CDS            Cas9(N): N-terminal portion of Streptococcus pyogenes Cas9 (Zetsche et al., 2015)
   3843..6341    +  CDS            Cas9(C): C-terminal portion of Streptococcus pyogenes Cas9 (Zetsche et al., 2015)
   6462..7160    +  CDS            TagBFP: TagBFP is a basic (constitutively fluorescent) blue fluorescent protein published in 2008, derived from Entacmaea quadricolor. It is reported to be a very rapidly-maturing monomer with very low acid sensitivity.
   7170..7758    +  misc_feature   WPRE: woodchuck hepatitis virus posttranscriptional regulatory element
   7809..7828    +  misc_feature   cPPT/CTS (fragment): central polypurine tract and central termination sequence of HIV-1
   7830..8063    +  LTR            3' LTR (ΔU3): self-inactivating 3' long terminal repeat (LTR) from HIV-1
   8141..8262    +  polyA_signal   SV40 poly(A) signal: SV40 polyadenylation signal
   8302..8437    +  rep_origin     SV40 ori: SV40 origin of replication
   8458..8476    -  promoter       T7 promoter: promoter for bacteriophage T7 RNA polymerase
   8484..8639    +  CDS            lacZα (fragment): LacZα fragment of β-galactosidase; lacZ fragment
   8644..9072    +  rep_origin     f1 ori (sequence partly withheld): f1 bacteriophage origin of replication; arrow indicates direction of (+) strand synthesis
   9125..9229    +  promoter       AmpR promoter: bla
   9230..10090   +  CDS            AmpR: β-lactamase; bla; confers resistance to ampicillin, carbenicillin, and related antibiotics
  10261..10849   +  rep_origin     ori: high-copy-number ColE1/pMB1/pBR322/pUC origin of replication
  11032..11124   +  CDS            lacI (fragment): lac repressor; lacI; The lac repressor binds to the lac operator to inhibit transcription in E. coli. This inhibition can be relieved by adding lactose or isopropyl-β-D-thiogalactopyranoside (IPTG).
  11137..11158   +  protein_bind   CAP binding site: CAP binding activates transcription in the presence of cAMP. E. coli catabolite activator protein
  11173..11203   +  promoter       lac promoter: promoter for the E. coli lac operon
  11207..11229   +  protein_bind   lac operator (fragment): The lac repressor binds to the lac operator to inhibit transcription in E. coli. This inhibition can be relieved by adding lactose or isopropyl-β-D-thiogalactopyranoside (IPTG). lac repressor encoded by lacI
  11272..11290   +  promoter       T3 promoter: promoter for bacteriophage T3 RNA polymerase
