[The description below was written by a language model from this plasmid's Addgene catalogue record and pLannotate feature annotations shown in this document.]
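Description:
ACE2 g4 + Cas9 is an all-in-one lentiviral CRISPR plasmid built on the Lenti-Cas9-gRNA-TagBFP2 backbone, carrying a single guide RNA directed against human ACE2 together with Streptococcus pyogenes Cas9 and a blue fluorescent marker. It is propagated in E. coli through a high-copy ColE1/pUC-type origin with ampicillin resistance (AmpR, β-lactamase). The backbone also retains an f1 ori, an SV40 ori and remnants of lac/T7/T3 cloning-vector sequence.

The transfer cassette has a third-generation layout. An RSV promoter replaces the U3 region of a truncated HIV-1 5' LTR to drive genomic RNA production in packaging cells, followed by the Ψ packaging signal with a gag fragment, the RRE for Rev-dependent nuclear export, and a cPPT/CTS that aids nuclear import. The ΔU3 3' LTR makes the integrated provirus self-inactivating. The guide cassette sits in reverse orientation relative to the viral genome: a human U6 RNA polymerase III promoter drives the ACE2-targeting spacer fused to the tracrRNA-derived scaffold. Downstream, in the forward orientation, an EF-1α core promoter drives Cas9 (annotated as contiguous N- and C-terminal portions making up the full coding sequence), followed by TagBFP (TagBFP2 according to the catalogue entry) and a WPRE to enhance transcript expression. The feature table leaves an unannotated gap between Cas9 and the fluorescent protein, and the record lists TagBFP2 under tag/fusion protein, so the exact nature of the linkage is not stated.

No drug selection marker for mammalian cells is listed, so transduced cells are identified or sorted by blue fluorescence. The construct is intended for Cas9-mediated disruption of ACE2 in human cells by lentiviral delivery.
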