Addgene plasmid #153014: ACE2 g4 + Cas9
Purpose: A guide RNA targeting ACE2 in a lentiviral plasmid co-expressing Cas9 and TagBFP2
Depositing lab: Jason Sheltzer. Depositing organization: Cold Spring Harbor Laboratory.
Backbone
  Vector backbone: Lenti-Cas9-gRNA-TagBFP2 (Addgene #124774)
  Modifications to backbone: gRNA sequence: TGGATACATTTGGGCAAGTG
  Vector type: Lentiviral
  Selectable markers: TagBFP2
Growth in bacteria
  Bacterial resistance: Ampicillin, 100 μg/mL
  Growth temperature: 37°C
  Growth strain: NEB Stable
  Copy number: High Copy
Gene/Insert
  Gene/Insert name: Cas9 + ACE2 gRNA
  gRNA/shRNA sequence: TGGATACATTTGGGCAAGTG
  Species: H. sapiens (human)
  Entrez Gene: ACE2 (a.k.a. ACEH)
  Tag / fusion protein: TagBFP2
Terms and licenses: Academic/Nonprofit Terms; Industry Terms: Not Available to Industry
How to cite: ACE2 g4 + Cas9 was a gift from Jason Sheltzer (Addgene plasmid # 153014 ; http://n2t.net/addgene:153014 ; RRID:Addgene_153014)
